>Addgene plasmid #148919 | pAc5.1B-EGFP-DmGIGYF_1-640_AH | addgene full sequence | sequence record 358323 | Addgene NGS Result
CTTCAAGAATTAATTCTATATTCTAAAAACACAAATGATACTTCTAAAAAAAAATCATGAATGGCATCAA
CTCTGAATCAAATCTTTGCAGATGCACCTACTTCTCATTTCCACTGTCACATCATTTTTCCAGATCTCGC
TGCCTGTTATGTGGCCCACAAACCAAGACACGTTTTATGGCCATTAAAGCTGGCTGATCGTCGCCAAACA
CCAAATACATAATGAATATGTACACATTCGAGAAAGAAGCGATCAAAGAAGCGTCTTCGGGCGGAGTAGG
AGAATGCGGAGGAGAAGGAGAACGAGCTGATCTAGTATCTCTCCACAATCCAATGCCAACTGACCAACTG
GCCATATTCGGAGCAATTTGAAGCCAATTTCCATCGCCTGGCGATCGCTCCATTCTTGGCTATATGTTTT
TCACCGTTACCCGGGGCCATTTTCAAAGACTCGTCGGCAAGATAAGATTGTGTCACTCGCTGTCTCTCTT
CATTTGTCGAAGAATGCTGAGGAATTTCGCGATGACGTCGGCGAGTATTTTGAAGAATGAGAATAATTTG
TATTTATACGAAAATCAGTTAGTGGAATTTTCTACAAAAACATGTTATCTATAGATAATTTTGTTGCAAA
ATATGTTGACTATGACAAAGATTGTATGTATATACCTTTAATGTATTCTCATTTTCTTATGTATTTATAA
TGGCAATGATGATACTGATGATATTTTAAGATGATGCCAGACCAAAAGGCTTGAATTTCTGCGTCTTTTG
CCGAACGCAGTGCATGTGCAATTGTTGTTTTTTGGAATATTCAATTTTCGGACTGTCCGCTTTGATTTCA
GTTTCTTGGCTTATTCAAAAAGCAAAGTAAAGCCAAAAAAGCGAGATGGCAATACCAAATGCGGCAAAAC
GGTAGTGGAAGGAAAGGGGTGCGGGGCAGCGGAAGGAAGGGTGGGGCGGGGCGTGGCGGGGTCTGTGGCT
GGGCGCGACGTCACCGACGTTGGAGCCACTCCTTTGACCATGTGTGCGTGTGTGTATTATTCGTGTCTCG
CCACTCGCCGGTTGTTTTTTTCTTTTTATGCTGCGCTCTCTCTAGCGCCATCTCGCTTACGCATGCTCAA
CGCACCGCATGTTGCCGTTTCCTTTTATGCGTCATTTTGGCTCGAAATAGGCAATTATTTAAACAAAGAT
TAGTCAACGAAAACGCTAAAATAAATAAGTCTACAATATGGTTACTTATTGCCATGTGTGTGCAGCCAAC
GATAGCAACAAAAGCAACAACACAGGTGGCTTTCCCTCTTTCACTTTTTGTTTGCAAGCCGCGTGCGAGC
AAGACGGCACGACCGGCAAACGCAATTACGCTGACAAAGAGCAGACGAAGTTTTGGCGAAAAACATCAAG
GCGCCTGATACGAATGCATTTGCAATAACAATTGCGATATTTAATATTGTTTATGAAGCTGTTTGACTTC
AAAACACACAAAAAAAAAAATAAAACAAATTATTTGAAAGAGAATTAGGAATCGGACGCTTATCGTTAGG
GTAACAACAAGAAATGCTTACTGAGTCACAGCCTCTGGAAAACTGCCGCAAGCCAGAGAGAGAGAGAAAA
AGAGGGAGAGCAGCTTAGACCGCATGTGCTTGTGTGTGAGGCGTCTCTCTCTTCGTCTCTGTTGCGCAAA
CGCATAGACTGCACTGAAAAAATCGATTACCTATTTTTTATGAATGAATATTTGCACTATTACTATTCAA
AACTATTAAGATAGCAATCACATTCAATAGCCAAATACTATACCACCTGAGCGATGCAACGAAATGATCA
ATTTGAGCAAAAATGCTGCATATTTAGGACGGCATCATTATAGAAATGCTTCTTGCTGTGTACTTTTCTC
TCGTCTGGCAGCTGTTTCGCCGTTATTGTTAAAACCGGCTTAAGTTAGGTGTGTTTTCTACGACTAGTGA
ATGCCCTACTAGAAGATGTGTGTTGCACAAAATGTCCCTGGAATAACCAATTTGAAGTGCAGATAGCAGT
AAACGTAAGCTAATATGAATATTATTTAACTGTAATGTTTTAATATCGCTGGACATTACTAATAAACCCA
CTATAAACACATGTACATATGTATGTTTTGGCATACAATGAGTAGTTGGGGAAAAAATGTGTAAAAGCAC
CGTGACCATCACAGCATAAAGATAACCAGCTGAAGTATCGAATATGAGTAACCCCCAAATTGAATCACAT
GCCGCAACTGATAGGACCCATGGAAGTACACTCTTCATGGCGATATACAAGACACACACAAGCACGAACA
CCCAGTTGCGGAGGAAATTCTCCGTAAATGAAAACCCAATCGGCGAACAATTCATACCCATATATGGTAA
AAGTTTTGAACGCGACTTGAGAGCGGAGAGCATTGCGGCTGATAAGGTTTTAGCGCTAAGCGGGCTTTAT
AAAACGGGCTGCGGGACCAGTTTTCATATCACTACCGTTTGAGTTCTTGTGCTGTGTGGATACTCCTCCC
GACACAAAGCCGCTCCATCAGCCAGCAGTCGTCTAATCCAGAGACCCCGGATCGGGGTACCATCATGGTG
AGCAAGGGCGAGGAGCTGTTCACCGGGGTGGTGCCCATCCTGGTCGAGCTGGACGGCGACGTAAACGGCC
ACAAGTTCAGCGTGTCCGGCGAGGGCGAGGGCGATGCCACCTACGGCAAGCTGACCCTGAAGTTCATCTG
CACCACCGGCAAGCTGCCCGTGCCCTGGCCCACCCTCGTGACCACCCTGACCTACGGCGTGCAGTGCTTC
AGCCGCTACCCCGACCACATGAAGCAGCACGACTTCTTCAAGTCCGCCATGCCCGAAGGCTACGTCCAGG
AGCGCACCATCTTCTTCAAGGACGACGGCAACTACAAGACCCGCGCCGAGGTGAAGTTCGAGGGCGACAC
CCTGGTGAACCGCATCGAGCTGAAGGGCATCGACTTCAAGGAGGACGGCAACATCCTGGGGCACAAGCTG
GAGTACAACTACAACAGCCACAACGTCTATATCATGGCCGACAAGCAGAAGAACGGCATCAAGGTGAACT
TCAAGATCCGCCACAACATCGAGGACGGCAGCGTGCAGCTCGCCGACCACTACCAGCAGAACACCCCCAT
CGGCGACGGCCCCGTGCTGCTGCCCGACAACCACTACCTGAGCACCCAGTCCGCCCTGAGCAAAGACCCC
AACGAGAAGCGCGATCACATGGTCCTGCTGGAGTTCGTGACCGCCGCCGGGATCACTCTCGGCATGGACG
AGCTGTACAAGCCAAGCTTGAATTCTATGACAGATTCAATGAAATTTGGCCCGGAATGGTTGCGCAATAT
GTCAGCCGAGCCTTCGGGCTCTCCCAGTACCTACAACGTTGGTAATGCAGCTCAAAACAATTCGATTGGA
GGGCACAACCTGGGAAACAACACGGCGGCATCCGCTTCCCGTAATCTATTTCCAGAATACCGGTACGGAC
GCGAGGAAATGCTGTCCTTGTTCGATCGGAACTGCCTACTGCCGCAGATCCTGCCATCGTTCAAAAAGCT
CTTCGTGGAAAAGGTTCAGTGCCCTCTTGCACTGACACCGAGCTCCGAGGAGGACATCAACCAAAACTCA
CTTGGCAATAACTCTCGTCCTGCCTGGTTGCAGCGCTCGCCCAGTGGATTTGGTAGTGCCTCCCGAGGCT
CTGGACGTGGTGGAACCGTTGACCGGGGACGGATGCGCGGAAAATCGGCCTATCATCCGATATACCAACG
CCCAAGCGGTCTATATGATGAAAGCTTATCGGTTATATCAAAGGCCGAACGCACATGGAGCGACCGCAAC
GGAACTGGAGATTCTGCGGCAACCACCACCTCCACTAGTGGCTCTGGTGCTCTAGATTGGAATGGAACTC
CAAGCTCAAGTCCTCGAAAAGATTATTCTAATAATCATCGCAACTTGGAAAACTGGCGACGAACACGTAA
CGAAGATGGATCCGGTGATGGTCCATCCTCCAGCGGTTCCATGAGCGGACCCGATATTGCTGGTTGGCGG
AGCGGTGTCGTCGGTGGAAGTACAAACGCAGGTTTTGGTACCAATAGCCATCGGTGGGGAAGATCTACAA
GCTGGCGTGATGAAGATCCTAGCGTCGACAATGCAGCTAGTTTACAACGCTCAATTTCAACAGTTGCGAC
TTTAAGTACAGATCGGACTGGAAACAATAAAGGATCTGGAATCGGAGCTGCAGAGGGAGTAGGGAGCATA
TCGCACCCACGGTTGTCGAGTTCTAAAATATCTCAATTATGGACTGTTAATAATGCAGCCGGTGTTGATG
CCGACGAAAATCTACCCGAATGGGCAATTGAAAATCCATCGAAATTGGGTGGCAGTTTTGATGCTAGTGG
AGCCTTTCATGGAGATACTGATCTAAAACCTATCAAAAGTTCGCATAATACTTTAAAAACCAAAAGCTTA
GACTCCTATGACGATGTAAAAAGACCGAAAAGTAAAGACCTGTCTGATCCAGATAGTGGAAACGATATAA
CTCCAGAAACCTCATTAACGAAAGATACCAATACAACAGCTGTGCAAGAAGAAGTTGAAAGCAGTTTATC
TCCAATAAGCTCTACAACGACAAAGGAAGTGATCCATGGAGATATTTCAGATCGGATTAAAGAGGTCGCC
GATGAAGTAGAAAAACTTATAATGGATGATGATCATAAAATCTCTTCGAATCAAAGCCAACATCAAAATC
ATGACGGGTTTACAGCTGCACTTCCAAGAATGGCAGACATTGAGATAAACGTAAAACCGAGTGTTACAGC
AGTGCATCGGCAAGCACCTTCCACCATGCCTATACAAATTACCCCTACAATTACAGATGTCGCTCCACCA
TCCCATGCAGTTGTGTCGTTTTCGGATCATGAGACAATGCAACACCATAACATGCACCACCTGCCACAAT
TTCCAATGATTCCTACACCGCATATCATCACTCCAAATCTAAACGAATTGTGGTTTTACCGGGATCCGCA
GGCAAATGTTCAGGGGCCATTTAGTGCCGTTGAGATGACGGAATGGTATCGCGCTGGCTACTTTAATGAG
AACCTGTTTGTACGCCGGTACTCTGATAATAGGTTTAGACCGCTGGGAGAGCTTATAAAATTTTGTCATG
GTAACATGCCATTTACGCACAGTCACCTACTTCCATCTCCGATAGAACTAGAGAACTGAGCGGCCGCTCG
AGTCTAGAGGGCCCGCGGTTCGAAGGTAAGCCTATCCCTAACCCTCTCCTCGGTCTCGATTCTACGCGTA
CCGGTCATCATCACCATCACCATTGAGTTTAAACCCGCTGATCAGCCTCGACTGTGCCTTCTAAGGCCTG
AGCTCGCTGATCAGCCTCGATCGAGGATCCAGACATGATAAGATACATTGATGAGTTTGGACAAACCACA
ACTAGAATGCAGTGAAAAAAATGCTTTATTTGTGAAATTTGTGATGCTATTGCTTTATTTGTAACCATTA
TAAGCTGCAATAAACAAGTTAACAACAACAATTGCATTCATTTTATGTTTCAGGTTCAGGGGGAGGTGTG
GGAGGTTTTTTAAAGCAAGTAAAACCTCTACAAATGTGGTATGGCTGATTATGATCAGTCGACCGATGCC
CTTGAGAGCCTTCAACCCAGTCAGCTCCTTCCGGTGGGCGCGGGGCATGACTATCGTCGCCGCACTTATG
ACTGTCTTCTTTATCATGCAACTCGTAGGACAGGTGCCGGCAGCGCTCTGGGTCATTTTCGGCGAGGACC
GCTTTCGCTGGAGCGCGACGATGATCGGCCTGTCGCTTGCGGTATTCGGAATCTTGCACGCCCTCGCTCA
AGCCTTCGTCACTGGTCCCGCCACCAAACGTTTCGGCGAGAAGCAGGCCATTATCGCCGGCATGGCGGCC
GACGCGCTGGGCTACGTCTTGCTGGCGTTCGCGACGCGAGGCTGGATGGCCTTCCCCATTATGATTCTTC
TCGCTTCCGGCGGCATCGGGATGCCCGCGTTGCAGGCCATGCTGTCCAGGCAGGTAGATGACGACCATCA
GGGACAGCTTCAAGGCCAGCAAAAGGCCAGGAACCGTAAAAAGGCCGCGTTGCTGGCGTTTTTCCATAGG
CTCCGCCCCCCTGACGAGCATCACAAAAATCGACGCTCAAGTCAGAGGTGGCGAAACCCGACAGGACTAT
AAAGATACCAGGCGTTTCCCCCTGGAAGCTCCCTCGTGCGCTCTCCTGTTCCGACCCTGCCGCTTACCGG
ATACCTGTCCGCCTTTCTCCCTTCGGGAAGCGTGGCGCTTTCTCATAGCTCACGCTGTAGGTATCTCAGT
TCGGTGTAGGTCGTTCGCTCCAAGCTGGGCTGTGTGCACGAACCCCCCGTTCAGCCCGACCGCTGCGCCT
TATCCGGTAACTATCGTCTTGAGTCCAACCCGGTAAGACACGACTTATCGCCACTGGCAGCAGCCACTGG
TAACAGGATTAGCAGAGCGAGGTATGTAGGCGGTGCTACAGAGTTCTTGAAGTGGTGGCCTAACTACGGC
TACACTAGAAGGACAGTATTTGGTATCTGCGCTCTGCTGAAGCCAGTTACCTTCGGAAAAAGAGTTGGTA
GCTCTTGATCCGGCAAACAAACCACCGCTGGTAGCGGTGGTTTTTTTGTTTGCAAGCAGCAGATTACGCG
CAGAAAAAAAGGATCTCAAGAAGATCCTTTGATCTTTTCTACGGGGTCTGACGCTCAGTGGAACGAAAAC
TCACGTTAAGGGATTTTGGTCATGAGATTATCAAAAAGGATCTTCACCTAGATCCTTTTAAATTAAAAAT
GAAGTTTTAAATCAATCTAAAGTATATATGAGTAAACTTGGTCTGACAGTTACCAATGCTTAATCAGTGA
GGCACCTATCTCAGCGATCTGTCTATTTCGTTCATCCATAGTTGCCTGACTCCCCGTCGTGTAGATAACT
ACGATACGGGAGGGCTTACCATCTGGCCCCAGTGCTGCAATGATACCGCGAGACCCACGCTCACCGGCTC
CAGATTTATCAGCAATAAACCAGCCAGCCGGAAGGGCCGAGCGCAGAAGTGGTCCTGCAACTTTATCCGC
CTCCATCCAGTCTATTAATTGTTGCCGGGAAGCTAGAGTAAGTAGTTCGCCAGTTAATAGTTTGCGCAAC
GTTGTTGCCATTGCTGCAGGCATCGTGGTGTCACGCTCGTCGTTTGGTATGGCTTCATTCAGCTCCGGTT
CCCAACGATCAAGGCGAGTTACATGATCCCCCATGTTGTGCAAAAAAGCGGTTAGCTCCTTCGGTCCTCC
GATCGTTGTCAGAAGTAAGTTGGCCGCAGTGTTATCACTCATGGTTATGGCAGCACTGCATAATTCTCTT
ACTGTCATGCCATCCGTAAGATGCTTTTCTGTGACTGGTGAGTACTCAACCAAGTCATTCTGAGAATAGT
GTATGCGGCGACCGAGTTGCTCTTGCCCGGCGTCAACACGGGATAATACCGCGCCACATAGCAGAACTTT
AAAAGTGCTCATCATTGGAAAACGTTCTTCGGGGCGAAAACTCTCAAGGATCTTACCGCTGTTGAGATCC
AGTTCGATGTAACCCACTCGTGCACCCAACTGATCTTCAGCATCTTTTACTTTCACCAGCGTTTCTGGGT
GAGCAAAAACAGGAAGGCAAAATGCCGCAAAAAAGGGAATAAGGGCGACACGGAAATGTTGAATACTCAT
ACTCTTCCTTTTTCAATATTATTGAAGCATTTATCAGGGTTATTGTCTCATGAGCGGATACATATTTGAA
TGTATTTAGAAAAATAAACAAATAGGGGTTCCGCGCACATTTCCCCGAAAAGTGCCACCTGACGTCTAAG
AAACCATTATTATCATGACATTAACCTATAAAAATAGGCGTATCACGAGGCCCTTTCGT
Features (pLannotate 1.2.2; 10 found; start..end, strand, type, name):
     56..2565    +  promoter       Ac5 promoter: Drosophila melanogaster actin 5C promoter
   2585..3301    +  CDS            EGFP: EGFP is a basic (constitutively fluorescent) green fluorescent protein published in 1996, derived from Aequorea victoria. It is reported to be a rapidly-maturing weak dimer with moderate acid sensitivity.
   3317..5236    +  CDS            Gyf (fragment): GGYF1_DROME - Experimental evidence at protein level: Swiss-Prot protein existence level 1. Key component of the 4EHP-GYF2 complex, a multiprotein complex that acts as a repressor of translation initiation (PubMed:31114929). In the 4EHP-GYF2 complex, promotes translational repression and decay of mRNA targets by recruiting and bridging the association of the 4EHP complex with decapping effector proteins, such as me31B and Patr-1, and the deadenylation CCR4-NOT complex (PubMed:31114929). Involved in regulating starvation-induced, developmental and physiological autophagy, which is critical for
   5275..5316    +  CDS            V5 tag: epitope tag from simian virus 5
   5416..5550    -  polyA_signal   SV40 poly(A) signal: SV40 polyadenylation signal
   5573..5657    -  CDS            large T antigen (fragment): large T antigen from SV40 (simian virus 40)
   5658..6105    +  CDS            TcR (fragment): tetracycline efflux protein; tet; confers resistance to tetracycline
   6151..6739    -  rep_origin     ori: high-copy-number ColE1/pMB1/pBR322/pUC origin of replication
   6910..7770    -  CDS            AmpR: β-lactamase; bla; confers resistance to ampicillin, carbenicillin, and related antibiotics
   7771..7875    -  promoter       AmpR promoter: bla
