[The description below was written by a language model from this plasmid's Addgene catalogue record and pLannotate feature annotations shown in this document.]
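Description:
pAc5.1B-EGFP-DmGIGYF_1-640_AH is an insect-cell expression plasmid of about 8 kb. The catalogue lists the backbone as unknown, although the name and the annotated parts point to a pAc5.1-type vector. It is propagated in E. coli through a ColE1/pUC-family origin and selected with ampicillin via a β-lactamase gene under its own bla promoter. The feature annotation describes the origin as high-copy, whereas the repository entry lists the plasmid as low copy. Short annotated fragments of a tetracycline resistance gene and of SV40 large T antigen appear to be non-functional backbone remnants. No marker for selection in insect cells is annotated.

The expression cassette is driven by the Drosophila melanogaster actin 5C (Ac5) promoter, a strong constitutive promoter commonly used in fly cell lines. It directs an open reading frame consisting of EGFP fused at the N-terminus of residues 1–640 of Drosophila GIGYF (Gyf, CG11148). According to the record, this fragment carries one silent mutation relative to the isoform G reference sequence. A V5 epitope lies downstream of the insert, but the depositor notes that the vector's V5-His tag is not part of the EGFP-GIGYF reading frame, so the protein is tagged with EGFP only. An SV40 polyadenylation signal follows the cassette.

GIGYF is a core component of the 4EHP–GYF2 translational repressor complex, which links 4EHP to decapping and deadenylation factors. This N-terminal truncation comes from a study of GIGYF's role in 4EHP-mediated mRNA repression. The EGFP tag would allow the fragment to be detected, localised or pulled down in transfected cells, although the record itself states only insect expression as the purpose.
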