Addgene plasmid #148919: pAc5.1B-EGFP-DmGIGYF_1-640_AH
Purpose: Insect Expression of DmGIGYF_1-640
Depositing lab: Elisa Izaurralde. Depositing organization: Max Planck Institute for Developmental Biology. Publication: Direct role for the Drosophila GIGYF protein in 4EHP-mediated mRNA repression. Ruscica V, Bawankar P, Peter D, Helms S, Igreja C, Izaurralde E. Nucleic Acids Res. 2019 Jul 26;47(13):7035-7048. doi: 10.1093/nar/gkz429. PubMed 31114929.
Backbone
  Vector backbone: Unknown
  Vector type: Insect Expression
Growth in bacteria
  Bacterial resistance: Ampicillin, 100 μg/mL
  Growth temperature: 37°C
  Growth strain: DH5alpha
  Copy number: Low Copy
Gene/Insert
  Gene/Insert name: DmGIGYF_1-640
  Species: D. melanogaster (fly)
  Mutation: one silent mutation compared to the sequence given by isoform G NCBI:NM_001169356 or Uniprot.:Q7KQM6
  Entrez Gene: Gyf (a.k.a. Dmel_CG11148, CG11148, Dmel\CG11148, Q7KQM6)
  Cloning method: Unknown
Terms and licenses: Academic/Nonprofit Terms; Industry Terms: Not Available to Industry
Depositor comments: Note that the V5-His tag is not part of the EGFP-DmGIGYF open reading frame. Plasmids from this collection were made available to the research community and donated after the lab closed. Please note that the sequence provided by the depositing laboratory may be theoretical/predicted or based on Sanger sequencing results. There may be discrepancies between sequencing results obtained by Addgene and the depositor sequence. If an Addgene verified sequence is not available, please contact before placing your order to request that our lab fully sequence the plasmid.
How to cite: pAc5.1B-EGFP-DmGIGYF_1-640_AH was a gift from Elisa Izaurralde (Addgene plasmid # 148919 ; http://n2t.net/addgene:148919 ; RRID:Addgene_148919)
